>Addgene plasmid #135932 | pET20b-GpNLuc-6xHis | addgene full sequence | sequence record 271490 | Addgene NGS Result
TAATACGACTCACTATAGGGAGACCACAACGGTTTCCCTCTAGAAATAATTTTGTTTAACTTTAAGAAGG
AGATATACATATGGTGAGCAAGGGCGAGGAGCTGTTCACCGGGGTGGTGCCCATCCTGGTCGAGCTGGAC
GGCGACGTAAACGGCCACAAGTTCAGCGTGTCCGGCGAGGGCGAGGGCGATGCCACCTACGGCAAGCTGA
CCCTGAAGTTCATCTGCACCACCGGCAAGCTGCCCGTGCCCTGGCCCACCCTCGTGACCACCCTGACCTA
CGGCGTGCAGTGCTTCAGCCGCTACCCCGACCACATGAAGCAGCACGACTTCTTCAAGTCCGCCATGCCC
GAAGGCTACGTCCAGGAGCGCACCATCTTCTTCAAGGACGACGGCAACTACAAGACCCGCGCCGAGGTGA
AGTTCGAGGGCGACACCCTGGTGAACCGCATCGAGCTGAAGGGCATCGACTTCAAGGAGGACGGCAACAT
CCTGGGGCACAAGCTGGAGTACAACTACAACAGCCACAACGTCTATATCATGGCCGACAAGCAGAAGAAC
GGCATCAAGGTGAACTTCAAGATCCGCCACAACATCGAGGACGGCAGCGTGCAGCTCGCCGACCACTACC
AGCAGAACACCCCCATCGGCGACGGCCCCGTGCTGCTGCCCGACAACCACTACCTGAGCACCCAGTCCGC
CCTGAGCAAAGACCCCAACGAGAAGCGCGATCACATGGTCCTGCTGGAGTTCGTGACCGCCGCCGGGATC
ACTCTCGGCATGGACGAGCTGTACAAGGATATCTCCGGAGGTATGGTCTTCACACTCGAAGATTTCGTTG
GGGACTGGCGACAGACAGCCGGCTACAACCTGGACCAAGTCCTTGAACAGGGAGGTGTGTCCAGTTTGTT
TCAGAATCTCGGGGTGTCCGTAACTCCGATCCAAAGGATTGTCCTGAGCGGTGAAAATGGGCTGAAGATC
GACATCCATGTCATCATCCCGTATGAAGGTCTGAGCGGCGACCAAATGGGCCAGATCGAAAAAATTTTTA
AGGTGGTGTACCCTGTGGATGATCATCACTTTAAGGTGATCCTGCACTATGGCACACTGGTAATCGACGG
GGTTACGCCGAACATGATCGACTATTTCGGACGGCCGTATGAAGGCATCGCCGTGTTCGACGGCAAAAAG
ATCACTGTAACAGGGACCCTGTGGAACGGCAACAAAATTATCGACGAGCGCCTGATCAACCCCGACGGCT
CCCTGCTGTTCCGAGTAACCATCAACGGAGTGACCGGCTGGCGGCTGTGCGAACGCATTCTGGCGCTCGA
GCACCACCACCACCACCACTGAGATCCGGCTGCTAACAAAGCCCGAAAGGAAGCTGAGTTGGCTGCTGCC
ACCGCTGAGCAATAACTAGCATAACCCCTTGGGGCCTCTAAACGGGTCTTGAGGGGTTTTTTGCTGAAAG
GAGGAACTATATCCGGATTGGCGAATGGG
[124 nt withheld, positions 1500-1623]
C
[91 nt withheld, positions 1625-1715]
A
[49 nt withheld, positions 1717-1765]
CCTTTGACGTTGGAGTCCACGTTCTTT
[37 nt withheld, positions 1793-1829]
ACCCTATCTCGGTCTATTCTTTTGATTTATAAGGGATTTTGCCGATTTCGGCCTATTGGTTAAAAAATGA
GCTGATTTAACAAAAATTTAACGCGAATTTTAACAAAATATTAACGCTTACAATTTAGGTGGCACTTTTC
GGGGAAATGTGCGCGGAACCCCTATTTGTTTATTTTTCTAAATACATTCAAATATGTATCCGCTCATGAG
ACAATAACCCTGATAAATGCTTCAATAATATTGAAAAAGGAAGAGTATGAGTATTCAACATTTCCGTGTC
GCCCTTATTCCCTTTTTTGCGGCATTTTGCCTTCCTGTTTTTGCTCACCCAGAAACGCTGGTGAAAGTAA
AAGATGCTGAAGATCAGTTGGGTGCACGAGTGGGTTACATCGAACTGGATCTCAACAGCGGTAAGATCCT
TGAGAGTTTTCGCCCCGAAGAACGTTTTCCAATGATGAGCACTTTTAAAGTTCTGCTATGTGGCGCGGTA
TTATCCCGTATTGACGCCGGGCAAGAGCAACTCGGTCGCCGCATACACTATTCTCAGAATGACTTGGTTG
AGTACTCACCAGTCACAGAAAAGCATCTTACGGATGGCATGACAGTAAGAGAATTATGCAGTGCTGCCAT
AACCATGAGTGATAACACTGCGGCCAACTTACTTCTGACAACGATCGGAGGACCGAAGGAGCTAACCGCT
TTTTTGCACAACATGGGGGATCATGTAACTCGCCTTGATCGTTGGGAACCGGAGCTGAATGAAGCCATAC
CAAACGACGAGCGTGACACCACGATGCCTGCAGCAATGGCAACAACGTTGCGCAAACTATTAACTGGCGA
ACTACTTACTCTAGCTTCCCGGCAACAATTAATAGACTGGATGGAGGCGGATAAAGTTGCAGGACCACTT
CTGCGCTCGGCCCTTCCGGCTGGCTGGTTTATTGCTGATAAATCTGGAGCCGGTGAGCGTGGGTCTCGCG
GTATCATTGCAGCACTGGGGCCAGATGGTAAGCCCTCCCGTATCGTAGTTATCTACACGACGGGGAGTCA
GGCAACTATGGATGAACGAAATAGACAGATCGCTGAGATAGGTGCCTCACTGATTAAGCATTGGTAACTG
TCAGACCAAGTTTACTCATATATACTTTAGATTGATTTAAAACTTCATTTTTAATTTAAAAGGATCTAGG
TGAAGATCCTTTTTGATAATCTCATGACCAAAATCCCTTAACGTGAGTTTTCGTTCCACTGAGCGTCAGA
CCCCGTAGAAAAGATCAAAGGATCTTCTTGAGATCCTTTTTTTCTGCGCGTAATCTGCTGCTTGCAAACA
AAAAAACCACCGCTACCAGCGGTGGTTTGTTTGCCGGATCAAGAGCTACCAACTCTTTTTCCGAAGGTAA
CTGGCTTCAGCAGAGCGCAGATACCAAATACTGTCCTTCTAGTGTAGCCGTAGTTAGGCCACCACTTCAA
GAACTCTGTAGCACCGCCTACATACCTCGCTCTGCTAATCCTGTTACCAGTGGCTGCTGCCAGTGGCGAT
AAGTCGTGTCTTACCGGGTTGGACTCAAGACGATAGTTACCGGATAAGGCGCAGCGGTCGGGCTGAACGG
GGGGTTCGTGCACACAGCCCAGCTTGGAGCGAACGACCTACACCGAACTGAGATACCTACAGCGTGAGCT
ATGAGAAAGCGCCACGCTTCCCGAAGGGAGAAAGGCGGACAGGTATCCGGTAAGCGGCAGGGTCGGAACA
GGAGAGCGCACGAGGGAGCTTCCAGGGGGAAACGCCTGGTATCTTTATAGTCCTGTCGGGTTTCGCCACC
TCTGACTTGAGCGTCGATTTTTGTGATGCTCGTCAGGGGGGCGGAGCCTATGGAAAAACGCCAGCAACGC
GGCCTTTTTACGGTTCCTGGCCTTTTGCTGGCCTTTTGCTCACATGTTCTTTCCTGCGTTATCCCCTGAT
TCTGTGGATAACCGTATTACCGCCTTTGAGTGAGCTGATACCGCTCGCCGCAGCCGAACGACCGAGCGCA
GCGAGTCAGTGAGCGAGGAAGCGGAAGAGCGCCTGATGCGGTATTTTCTCCTTACGCATCTGTGCGGTAT
TTCACACCGCAATGGTGCACTCTCAGTACAATCTGCTCTGATGCCGCATAGTTAAGCCAGTATACACTCC
GCTATCGCTACGTGACTGGGTCATGGCTGCGCCCCGACACCCGCCAACACCCGCTGACGCGCCCTGACGG
GCTTGTCTGCTCCCGGCATCCGCTTACAGACAAGCTGTGACCGTCTCCGGGAGCTGCATGTGTCAGAGGT
TTTCACCGTCATCACCGAAACGCGCGAGGCAGCTGCGGTAAAGCTCATCAGCGTGGTCGTGAAGCGATTC
ACAGATGTCTGCCTGTTCATCCGCGTCCAGCTCGTTGAGTTTCTCCAGAAGCGTTAATGTCTGGCTTCTG
ATAAAGCGGGCCATGTTAAGGGCGGTTTTTTCCTGTTTGGTCACTGATGCCTCCGTGTAAGGGGGATTTC
TGTTCATGGGGGTAATGATACCGATGAAACGAGAGAGGATGCTCACGATACGGGTTACTGATGATGAACA
TGCCCGGTTACTGGAACGTTGTGAGGGTAAACAACTGGCGGTATGGATGCGGCGGGACCAGAGAAAAATC
ACTCAGGGTCAATGCCAGCGCTTCGTTAATACAGATGTAGGTGTTCCACAGGGTAGCCAGCAGCATCCTG
CGATGCAGATCCGGAACATAATGGTGCAGGGCGCTGACTTCCGCGTTTCCAGACTTTACGAAACACGGAA
ACCGAAGACCATTCATGTTGTTGCTCAGGTCGCAGACGTTTTGCAGCAGCAGTCGCTTCACGTTCGCTCG
CGTATCGGTGATTCATTCTGCTAACCAGTAAGGCAACCCCGCCAGCCTAGCCGGGTCCTCAACGACAGGA
GCACGATCATGCGCACCCGTGGCCAGGACCCAACGCTGCCCGAGATCTCGATCCCGCGAAAT
Features (pLannotate 1.2.2; 14 found; start..end, strand, type, name):
      1..19      +  promoter       T7 promoter: promoter for bacteriophage T7 RNA polymerase
     51..73      +  RBS            RBS: efficient ribosome binding site from bacteriophage T7 gene 10 (Olins and Rangwala, 1989)
     81..797     +  CDS            EGFP: EGFP is a basic (constitutively fluorescent) green fluorescent protein published in 1996, derived from Aequorea victoria. It is reported to be a rapidly-maturing weak dimer with moderate acid sensitivity.
    813..1325    +  CDS            Nluc: NanoLuc® luciferase human codon-optimized
   1332..1349    +  CDS            9xHis (fragment): 9xHis affinity tag
   1359..1408    +  CDS            SET1 (fragment): solubility-enhancement tag derived from T7 phage gene 10B
   1416..1463    +  terminator     T7 terminator: transcription terminator for bacteriophage T7 RNA polymerase
   1500..1928    +  rep_origin     f1 ori (sequence partly withheld): f1 bacteriophage origin of replication; arrow indicates direction of (+) strand synthesis
   1981..2085    +  promoter       AmpR promoter: bla
   2086..2946    +  CDS            AmpR: β-lactamase; bla; confers resistance to ampicillin, carbenicillin, and related antibiotics
   3117..3705    +  rep_origin     ori: high-copy-number ColE1/pMB1/pBR322/pUC origin of replication
   3891..4030    -  misc_feature   bom: basis of mobility region from pBR322
   4132..4323    -  CDS            rop: Rop protein, which maintains plasmids at low copy number; rop
   4340..4720    +  CDS            YPB1_ECOLX: Protein predicted: Swiss-Prot protein existence level 4. From Escherichia coli.
