[The description below was written by a language model from this plasmid's Addgene catalogue record and pLannotate feature annotations shown in this document.]
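Description:
pET20b-GpNLuc-6xHis is a 4.8 kb bacterial expression plasmid built on the pET20b backbone for producing the GpNLuc LumiFluor, a synthetic fusion reporter, in E. coli. It replicates through a ColE1/pMB1-type origin and retains the pBR322-derived bom region and rop gene. The catalogue nonetheless lists it as high copy. Selection is by ampicillin through the β-lactamase gene under its own promoter. An f1 phage origin is also present, which allows single-stranded DNA production with helper phage.

The expression cassette is driven by the T7 promoter, followed by the efficient ribosome binding site from phage T7 gene 10 and closed by the T7 terminator. Transcription therefore requires a host that supplies T7 RNA polymerase, whereas the DH5alpha strain listed in the record serves only for propagation. The insert was cloned between NdeI and XhoI, both of which are preserved. It consists of an EGFP coding sequence joined through a short linker to a human codon-optimised NanoLuc luciferase. A C-terminal 6xHis tag follows for metal-affinity purification; the annotation software labels it as a fragment of a 9xHis tag. In this arrangement the luciferase acts as a bioluminescent donor that transfers energy to the adjacent fluorescent protein by BRET, so substrate oxidation produces green-shifted emission. The short "SET1" fragment annotated just before the terminator probably reflects T7 gene 10-derived backbone sequence rather than part of the fusion protein.

The record supports its use for bacterial expression of the LumiFluor protein, and the associated publication concerns BRET-based biological light sources for controlling optogenetic systems.
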