Addgene plasmid #135932: pET20b-GpNLuc-6xHis
Purpose: Expresses the GpNLuc LumiFluor in bacterial cells.
Depositing lab: Antonio Amelio. Depositing organization: University of North Carolina at Chapel Hill. Publication: Engineered BRET-Based Biologic Light Sources Enable Spatio-Temporal Control Over Diverse Optogenetic Systems. Parag-Sharma K, O'Banion CP, Henry EC, Musicant AM, Cleveland JL, Lawrence DS, Amelio AL. ACS Synth Biol. 2019 Dec 13. doi: 10.1021/acssynbio.9b00277. PubMed 31834783.
Backbone
  Vector backbone: pET20b
  Vector type: Bacterial Expression
Growth in bacteria
  Bacterial resistance: Ampicillin, 100 μg/mL
  Growth temperature: 37°C
  Growth strain: DH5alpha
  Copy number: High Copy
Gene/Insert
  Gene/Insert name: GpNLuc LumiFluor (alt name: GpNLuc)
  Species: Synthetic
  Promoter: T7
  Tag / fusion protein: 6xHis (C terminal on insert)
  Cloning method: Restriction Enzyme; 5′ cloning site NdeI (not destroyed); 3′ cloning site XhoI (not destroyed)
  Sequencing primers: 5′ T7 fwd
Terms and licenses: Academic/Nonprofit Terms; Industry Terms: Not Available to Industry
How to cite: pET20b-GpNLuc-6xHis was a gift from Antonio Amelio (Addgene plasmid # 135932 ; http://n2t.net/addgene:135932 ; RRID:Addgene_135932)
